Addgene plasmid #182931: FLAG-3C-sGFP1-10_pcDNA3.1(-)
Purpose: (Empty Backbone) For expression of membrane protein with N-terminal FLAG tag and C-terminal split GFP1-10 fragment
Depositing lab: William Weis. Depositing organization: Stanford University. Publication: Reconstitution of purified membrane protein dimers in lipid nanodiscs with defined stoichiometry and orientation using a split GFP tether. Bruguera ES, Mahoney JP, Weis WI. J Biol Chem. 2022 Jan 21:101628. doi: 10.1016/j.jbc.2022.101628. PubMed 35074428.
Backbone
  Vector backbone: pcDNA3.1(-)
  Backbone manufacturer: Invitrogen
  Backbone size (bp): 6140
  Vector type: Mammalian Expression
  Promoter: CMV
  Selectable markers: Neomycin (select with G418)
  Tag / fusion protein: HA signal peptide (N terminal on insert); FLAG tag (N terminal on insert); 3C-cleavable split GFP 1-10 (C terminal on insert)
Growth in bacteria
  Bacterial resistance: Ampicillin, 100 μg/mL
  Growth temperature: 37°C
  Growth strain: DH5alpha
  Copy number: High Copy
Gene/Insert
  Sequencing primers: 5′ CMVFwd; 3′ BGHRev
Terms and licenses: Academic/Nonprofit Terms; Industry Terms: Not Available to Industry
How to cite: FLAG-3C-sGFP1-10_pcDNA3.1(-) was a gift from William Weis (Addgene plasmid # 182931 ; http://n2t.net/addgene:182931 ; RRID:Addgene_182931)
