[The description below was written by a language model from this plasmid's Addgene catalogue record and pLannotate feature annotations shown in this document.]
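Description:
FLAG-3C-sGFP1-10_pcDNA3.1(-) is an empty mammalian expression backbone built on Invitrogen's pcDNA3.1(-), designed to receive a membrane protein coding sequence so that it is produced with an N-terminal FLAG epitope and a C-terminal split GFP 1-10 fragment. It replicates in E. coli from a high-copy ColE1/pUC-type origin under ampicillin selection (AmpR with its own bla promoter), and it also carries an f1 origin. For selection in mammalian cells, an SV40 early promoter drives the neomycin phosphotransferase gene, terminated by an SV40 poly(A) signal, conferring G418 resistance. Short annotated fragments such as the ble, lacI, bom and truncated HIV-1 LTR hits appear to be partial matches to backbone sequence rather than functional elements.

The expression cassette runs from the CMV immediate early enhancer and promoter, followed by a T7 promoter, to the bGH polyadenylation signal. According to the catalogue fields, the reading frame begins with an HA signal peptide, which directs the nascent protein into the secretory pathway for membrane insertion, followed by the FLAG tag (annotated as a short 3xFLAG fragment) for detection and affinity purification. Downstream, a 3C protease cleavage site precedes a superfolder GFP fragment corresponding to strands 1-10. The signal peptide and 3C site are not annotated in the feature table. GFP1-10 is non-fluorescent alone but assembles with the complementary GFP11 strand, so a partner protein bearing that strand can be tethered to it, and the 3C site allows the tether to be removed afterwards. The associated publication used this split GFP approach to reconstitute purified membrane protein dimers in lipid nanodiscs with defined stoichiometry and orientation.
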