Features (pLannotate 1.2.2; 21 found; start..end, strand, type, name):
      1..380     +  enhancer       CMV enhancer: human cytomegalovirus immediate early enhancer
    381..584     +  promoter       CMV promoter: human cytomegalovirus (CMV) immediate early promoter
    580..613     +  LTR            5' LTR (truncated) (fragment): truncated 5' long terminal repeat (LTR) from HIV-1
    629..647     +  promoter       T7 promoter: promoter for bacteriophage T7 RNA polymerase
    754..774     +  CDS            3xFLAG (fragment): three tandem FLAG® epitope tags
    826..1464    +  CDS            superfolder GFP (fragment): GFP variant that folds robustly even when fused to poorly folded proteins (Pédelacq et al., 2006)
   1506..1730    +  polyA_signal   bGH poly(A) signal: bovine growth hormone polyadenylation signal
   1734..1755    +  promoter       SV40 promoter (fragment): SV40 enhancer and early promoter
   1776..2204    +  rep_origin     f1 ori (sequence partly withheld): f1 bacteriophage origin of replication; arrow indicates direction of (+) strand synthesis
   2218..2547    +  promoter       SV40 promoter: SV40 enhancer and early promoter
   2614..3405    +  CDS            neo: KKA2_KLEPN - Also known as kan, nptII. Experimental evidence at protein level: Swiss-Prot protein existence level 1. Resistance to kanamycin, neomycin, paromomycin, ribostamycin, butirosin and gentamicin B. From Klebsiella pneumoniae.
   3429..3587    +  CDS            ble (fragment): BLE_KLEPN - Experimental evidence at protein level: Swiss-Prot protein existence level 1. Binding protein with a strong affinity to the bleomycin family of antibiotics. Binds to CL990; an antimitotic-antibiotic compound. From Klebsiella pneumoniae.
   3582..3703    +  polyA_signal   SV40 poly(A) signal: SV40 polyadenylation signal
   3776..3792    -  protein_bind   lac operator: The lac repressor binds to the lac operator to inhibit transcription in E. coli. This inhibition can be relieved by adding lactose or isopropyl-β-D-thiogalactopyranoside (IPTG). lac repressor encoded by lacI
   3800..3830    -  promoter       lac promoter: promoter for the E. coli lac operon
   3845..3866    -  protein_bind   CAP binding site: CAP binding activates transcription in the presence of cAMP. E. coli catabolite activator protein
   3879..3971    -  CDS            lacI (fragment): lac repressor; lacI; The lac repressor binds to the lac operator to inhibit transcription in E. coli. This inhibition can be relieved by adding lactose or isopropyl-β-D-thiogalactopyranoside (IPTG).
   4154..4742    -  rep_origin     ori: high-copy-number ColE1/pMB1/pBR322/pUC origin of replication
   4913..5773    -  CDS            AmpR: β-lactamase; bla; confers resistance to ampicillin, carbenicillin, and related antibiotics
   5774..5878    -  promoter       AmpR promoter: bla
   5937..5989    -  misc_feature   bom (fragment): basis of mobility region from pBR322
>Addgene plasmid #182931 | FLAG-3C-sGFP1-10_pcDNA3.1(-) | addgene full sequence | sequence record 359609 | Addgene NGS Result
GACATTGATTATTGACTAGTTATTAATAGTAATCAATTACGGGGTCATTAGTTCATAGCCCATATATGGA
GTTCCGCGTTACATAACTTACGGTAAATGGCCCGCCTGGCTGACCGCCCAACGACCCCCGCCCATTGACG
TCAATAATGACGTATGTTCCCATAGTAACGCCAATAGGGACTTTCCATTGACGTCAATGGGTGGAGTATT
TACGGTAAACTGCCCACTTGGCAGTACATCAAGTGTATCATATGCCAAGTACGCCCCCTATTGACGTCAA
TGACGGTAAATGGCCCGCCTGGCATTATGCCCAGTACATGACCTTATGGGACTTTCCTACTTGGCAGTAC
ATCTACGTATTAGTCATCGCTATTACCATGGTGATGCGGTTTTGGCAGTACATCAATGGGCGTGGATAGC
GGTTTGACTCACGGGGATTTCCAAGTCTCCACCCCATTGACGTCAATGGGAGTTTGTTTTGGCACCAAAA
TCAACGGGACTTTCCAAAATGTCGTAACAACTCCGCCCCATTGACGCAAATGGGCGGTAGGCGTGTACGG
TGGGAGGTCTATATAAGCAGAGCTCTCTGGCTAACTAGAGAACCCACTGCTTACTGGCTTATCGAAATTA
ATACGACTCACTATAGGGAGACCCAAGCTGGCTAGCGTTTAAACGGGCCCTCTAGACTCGAGCGGCCGCG
CCACCATGAAGACGATCATCGCCCTGAGCTACATCTTCTGCCTGGTGTTCGCCGACTACAAGGACGATGA
TGACGCCACCGGTGGATCCCTCGAAGTCCTTTTCCAGGGCCCTGGTGGCACTAGTAGCAAAGGAGAAGAA
CTTTTCACTGGAGTTGTCCCAATTCTTGTTGAATTAGATGGTGATGTTAATGGGCACAAATTTTCTGTCA
GAGGAGAGGGTGAAGGTGATGCTACAATCGGAAAACTCACCCTTAAATTTATTTGCACTACTGGAAAACT
ACCTGTTCCATGGCCAACACTTGTCACTACTCTGACCTATGGTGTTCAATGCTTTTCCCGTTATCCGGAT
CACATGAAAAGGCATGACTTTTTCAAGAGTGCCATGCCCGAAGGTTATGTACAGGAACGCACTATATCTT
TCAAAGATGACGGGAAATACAAGACGCGTGCTGTAGTCAAGTTTGAAGGTGATACCCTTGTTAATCGTAT
CGAGTTAAAGGGTACTGATTTTAAAGAAGATGGAAACATTCTCGGACACAAACTCGAGTACAACTTTAAC
TCACACAATGTATACATCACGGCAGACAAACAAAAGAATGGAATCAAAGCTAACTTCACAGTTCGCCACA
ACGTTGAAGATGGTTCCGTTCAACTAGCAGACCATTATCAACAAAATACTCCAATTGGCGATGGCCCTGT
CCTTTTACCAGACAACCATTACCTGTCGACACAAACTGTCCTTTCGAAAGATCCCAACGAAAAGTGAGGT
ACCAAGCTTAAGTTTAAACCGCTGATCAGCCTCGACTGTGCCTTCTAGTTGCCAGCCATCTGTTGTTTGC
CCCTCCCCCGTGCCTTCCTTGACCCTGGAAGGTGCCACTCCCACTGTCCTTTCCTAATAAAATGAGGAAA
TTGCATCGCATTGTCTGAGTAGGTGTCATTCTATTCTGGGGGGTGGGGTGGGGCAGGACAGCAAGGGGGA
GGATTGGGAAGACAATAGCAGGCATGCTGGGGATGCGGTGGGCTCTATGGCTTCTGAGGCGGAAAGAACC
AGCTGGGGCTCTAGGGGGTATCCCC
[124 nt withheld, positions 1776-1899]
C
[91 nt withheld, positions 1901-1991]
A
[49 nt withheld, positions 1993-2041]
CCTTTGACGTTGGAGTCCACGTTCTTT
[37 nt withheld, positions 2069-2105]
ACCCTATCTCGGTCTATTCTTTTGATTTATAAGGGATTTTGCCGATTTCGGCCTATTGGTTAAAAAATGA
GCTGATTTAACAAAAATTTAACGCGAATTAATTCTGTGGAATGTGTGTCAGTTAGGGTGTGGAAAGTCCC
CAGGCTCCCCAGCAGGCAGAAGTATGCAAAGCATGCATCTCAATTAGTCAGCAACCAGGTGTGGAAAGTC
CCCAGGCTCCCCAGCAGGCAGAAGTATGCAAAGCATGCATCTCAATTAGTCAGCAACCATAGTCCCGCCC
CTAACTCCGCCCATCCCGCCCCTAACTCCGCCCAGTTCCGCCCATTCTCCGCCCCATGGCTGACTAATTT
TTTTTATTTATGCAGAGGCCGAGGCCGCCTCTGCCTCTGAGCTATTCCAGAAGTAGTGAGGAGGCTTTTT
TGGAGGCCTAGGCTTTTGCAAAAAGCTCCCGGGAGCTTGTATATCCATTTTCGGATCTGATCAAGAGACA
GGATGAGGATCGTTTCGCATGATTGAACAAGATGGATTGCACGCAGGTTCTCCGGCCGCTTGGGTGGAGA
GGCTATTCGGCTATGACTGGGCACAACAGACAATCGGCTGCTCTGATGCCGCCGTGTTCCGGCTGTCAGC
GCAGGGGCGCCCGGTTCTTTTTGTCAAGACCGACCTGTCCGGTGCCCTGAATGAACTGCAGGACGAGGCA
GCGCGGCTATCGTGGCTGGCCACGACGGGCGTTCCTTGCGCAGCTGTGCTCGACGTTGTCACTGAAGCGG
GAAGGGACTGGCTGCTATTGGGCGAAGTGCCGGGGCAGGATCTCCTGTCATCTCACCTTGCTCCTGCCGA
GAAAGTATCCATCATGGCTGATGCAATGCGGCGGCTGCATACGCTTGATCCGGCTACCTGCCCATTCGAC
CACCAAGCGAAACATCGCATCGAGCGAGCACGTACTCGGATGGAAGCCGGTCTTGTCGATCAGGATGATC
TGGACGAAGAGCATCAGGGGCTCGCGCCAGCCGAACTGTTCGCCAGGCTCAAGGCGCGCATGCCCGACGG
CGAGGATCTCGTCGTGACCCATGGCGATGCCTGCTTGCCGAATATCATGGTGGAAAATGGCCGCTTTTCT
GGATTCATCGACTGTGGCCGGCTGGGTGTGGCGGACCGCTATCAGGACATAGCGTTGGCTACCCGTGATA
TTGCTGAAGAGCTTGGCGGCGAATGGGCTGACCGCTTCCTCGTGCTTTACGGTATCGCCGCTCCCGATTC
GCAGCGCATCGCCTTCTATCGCCTTCTTGACGAGTTCTTCTGAGCGGGACTCTGGGGTTCGAAATGACCG
ACCAAGCGACGCCCAACCTGCCATCACGAGATTTCGATTCCACCGCCGCCTTCTATGAAAGGTTGGGCTT
CGGAATCGTTTTCCGGGACGCCGGCTGGATGATCCTCCAGCGCGGGGATCTCATGCTGGAGTTCTTCGCC
CACCCCAACTTGTTTATTGCAGCTTATAATGGTTACAAATAAAGCAATAGCATCACAAATTTCACAAATA
AAGCATTTTTTTCACTGCATTCTAGTTGTGGTTTGTCCAAACTCATCAATGTATCTTATCATGTCTGTAT
ACCGTCGACCTCTAGCTAGAGCTTGGCGTAATCATGGTCATAGCTGTTTCCTGTGTGAAATTGTTATCCG
CTCACAATTCCACACAACATACGAGCCGGAAGCATAAAGTGTAAAGCCTGGGGTGCCTAATGAGTGAGCT
AACTCACATTAATTGCGTTGCGCTCACTGCCCGCTTTCCAGTCGGGAAACCTGTCGTGCCAGCTGCATTA
ATGAATCGGCCAACGCGCGGGGAGAGGCGGTTTGCGTATTGGGCGCTCTTCCGCTTCCTCGCTCACTGAC
TCGCTGCGCTCGGTCGTTCGGCTGCGGCGAGCGGTATCAGCTCACTCAAAGGCGGTAATACGGTTATCCA
CAGAATCAGGGGATAACGCAGGAAAGAACATGTGAGCAAAAGGCCAGCAAAAGGCCAGGAACCGTAAAAA
GGCCGCGTTGCTGGCGTTTTTCCATAGGCTCCGCCCCCCTGACGAGCATCACAAAAATCGACGCTCAAGT
CAGAGGTGGCGAAACCCGACAGGACTATAAAGATACCAGGCGTTTCCCCCTGGAAGCTCCCTCGTGCGCT
CTCCTGTTCCGACCCTGCCGCTTACCGGATACCTGTCCGCCTTTCTCCCTTCGGGAAGCGTGGCGCTTTC
TCATAGCTCACGCTGTAGGTATCTCAGTTCGGTGTAGGTCGTTCGCTCCAAGCTGGGCTGTGTGCACGAA
CCCCCCGTTCAGCCCGACCGCTGCGCCTTATCCGGTAACTATCGTCTTGAGTCCAACCCGGTAAGACACG
ACTTATCGCCACTGGCAGCAGCCACTGGTAACAGGATTAGCAGAGCGAGGTATGTAGGCGGTGCTACAGA
GTTCTTGAAGTGGTGGCCTAACTACGGCTACACTAGAAGAACAGTATTTGGTATCTGCGCTCTGCTGAAG
CCAGTTACCTTCGGAAAAAGAGTTGGTAGCTCTTGATCCGGCAAACAAACCACCGCTGGTAGCGGTGGTT
TTTTTGTTTGCAAGCAGCAGATTACGCGCAGAAAAAAAGGATCTCAAGAAGATCCTTTGATCTTTTCTAC
GGGGTCTGACGCTCAGTGGAACGAAAACTCACGTTAAGGGATTTTGGTCATGAGATTATCAAAAAGGATC
TTCACCTAGATCCTTTTAAATTAAAAATGAAGTTTTAAATCAATCTAAAGTATATATGAGTAAACTTGGT
CTGACAGTTACCAATGCTTAATCAGTGAGGCACCTATCTCAGCGATCTGTCTATTTCGTTCATCCATAGT
TGCCTGACTCCCCGTCGTGTAGATAACTACGATACGGGAGGGCTTACCATCTGGCCCCAGTGCTGCAATG
ATACCGCGAGACCCACGCTCACCGGCTCCAGATTTATCAGCAATAAACCAGCCAGCCGGAAGGGCCGAGC
GCAGAAGTGGTCCTGCAACTTTATCCGCCTCCATCCAGTCTATTAATTGTTGCCGGGAAGCTAGAGTAAG
TAGTTCGCCAGTTAATAGTTTGCGCAACGTTGTTGCCATTGCTACAGGCATCGTGGTGTCACGCTCGTCG
TTTGGTATGGCTTCATTCAGCTCCGGTTCCCAACGATCAAGGCGAGTTACATGATCCCCCATGTTGTGCA
AAAAAGCGGTTAGCTCCTTCGGTCCTCCGATCGTTGTCAGAAGTAAGTTGGCCGCAGTGTTATCACTCAT
GGTTATGGCAGCACTGCATAATTCTCTTACTGTCATGCCATCCGTAAGATGCTTTTCTGTGACTGGTGAG
TACTCAACCAAGTCATTCTGAGAATAGTGTATGCGGCGACCGAGTTGCTCTTGCCCGGCGTCAATACGGG
ATAATACCGCGCCACATAGCAGAACTTTAAAAGTGCTCATCATTGGAAAACGTTCTTCGGGGCGAAAACT
CTCAAGGATCTTACCGCTGTTGAGATCCAGTTCGATGTAACCCACTCGTGCACCCAACTGATCTTCAGCA
TCTTTTACTTTCACCAGCGTTTCTGGGTGAGCAAAAACAGGAAGGCAAAATGCCGCAAAAAAGGGAATAA
GGGCGACACGGAAATGTTGAATACTCATACTCTTCCTTTTTCAATATTATTGAAGCATTTATCAGGGTTA
TTGTCTCATGAGCGGATACATATTTGAATGTATTTAGAAAAATAAACAAATAGGGGTTCCGCGCACATTT
CCCCGAAAAGTGCCACCTGACGTCGACGGATCGGGAGATCTCCCGATCCCCTATGGTGCACTCTCAGTAC
AATCTGCTCTGATGCCGCATAGTTAAGCCAGTATCTGCTCCCTGCTTGTGTGTTGGAGGTCGCTGAGTAG
TGCGCGAGCAAAATTTAAGCTACAACAAGGCAAGGCTTGACCGACAATTGCATGAAGAATCTGCTTAGGG
TTAGGCGTTTTGCGCTGCTTCGCGATGTACGGGCCAGATATACGCGTT
