>Addgene plasmid #182931 | FLAG-3C-sGFP1-10_pcDNA3.1(-) | depositor partial sequence | sequence record 354712 | 3CMVFW primer
CTTACTGGCTTATCGAAATTAATACGACTCACTATAGGGAGACCCAAGCTGGCTAGCGTTTAAACGGGCC
CTCTAGACTCGAGCGGCCGCGCCACCATGAAGACGATCATCGCCCTGAGCTACATCTTCTGCCTGGTGTT
CGCCGACTACAAGGACGATGATGACGCCACCGGTGGATCCCTCGAAGTCCTTTTCCAGGGCCCTGGTGGC
ACTAGTAGCAAAGGAGAAGAACTTTTCACTGGAGTTGTCCCAATTCTTGTTGAATTAGATGGTGATGTTA
ATGGGCACAAATTTTCTGTCAGAGGAGAGGGTGAAGGTGATGCTACAATCGGAAAACTCACCCTTAAATT
TATTTGCACTACTGGAAAACTACCTGTTCCATGGCCAACACTTGTCACTACTCTGACCTATGGTGTTCAA
TGCTTTTCCCGTTATCCGGATCACATGAAAAGGCATGACTTTTTCAAGAGTGCCATGCCCGAAGGTTATG
TACAGGAACGCACTATATCTTTCAAAGATGACGGGAAATACAAGACGCGTGCTGTAGTCAAGTTTGAAGG
TGATACCCTTGTTAATCGTATCGAGTTAAAGGGTACTGATTTTAAAGAAGATGGAAACATTCTCGGACAC
AAACTCGAGTACAACTTTAACTCACACAATGTATACATCACGGCAGACAAACAAAAGAATGGAATCAAAG
CTAACTTCACAGTTCGCCACAACGTTGAAGATGGTTCCGTTCAACTAGCAGACCATTATCAACAAAATAC
TCCAATTGGCGATGGCCCTGTCCTTTTACCAGACAACCATTACCTGTCGACACAAACTGTCCTTTCGAAA
GATCCCAACGAAAAGTGAGGTACCAAGCTTAAGTTTAAACCGCTGATCAGCCTCGACTGTGCCTTCTA
